Addgene plasmid #133123: pOGG043
Purpose: Level 0 PU module synthesised as a fragment (pL0M-PU-PsNifH). Synthetic consensus promoter to drive nodule-specific expression in biovars and strains of R. leguminosarum.
Depositing lab: Philip Poole. Depositing organization: University of Oxford. Publication: Optimizing Rhizobium-legume symbioses by simultaneous measurement of rhizobial competitiveness and N2 fixation in nodules. Mendoza-Suarez MA, Geddes BA, Sanchez-Canizares C, Ramirez-Gonzalez RH, Kirchhelle C, Jorrin B, Poole PS. Proc Natl Acad Sci U S A. 2020 May 5;117(18):9822-9831. doi: 10.1073/pnas.1921225117. Epub 2020 Apr 21. PubMed 32317381.
Backbone
  Vector backbone: pOGG068
  Vector type: Bacterial Expression
Growth in bacteria
  Bacterial resistance: Spectinomycin, 50 μg/mL
  Growth temperature: 37°C
  Growth strain: DH5alpha
  Copy number: High Copy
Gene/Insert
  Gene/Insert name: PsNifH Synthetic consensus nifH promoter
  Species: Synthetic
  Mutation: Domesticated for Golden Gate cloning
  Cloning method: Unknown
  Sequencing primers: 5′ Unknown
Terms and licenses: Academic/Nonprofit Terms; Industry Terms: Not Available to Industry
Depositor comments: pL0M-PU-PsNifH. Backbone from Invitrogen for synthesized parts.
How to cite: pOGG043 was a gift from Philip Poole (Addgene plasmid # 133123 ; http://n2t.net/addgene:133123 ; RRID:Addgene_133123)
