[The description below was written by a language model from this plasmid's Addgene catalogue record and pLannotate feature annotations shown in this document.]
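Description:
pOGG043 (also designated pL0M-PU-PsNifH) is a small Level 0 Golden Gate part plasmid of about 2.5 kb that stores a promoter module rather than a complete expression cassette. It is catalogued as a bacterial expression vector built on the pOGG068 backbone, which the depositor notes is a commercial carrier used for delivering synthesised DNA fragments. The plasmid is propagated in E. coli from a high-copy ColE1/pUC-type origin. Selection is with spectinomycin through the aadA aminoglycoside adenylyltransferase gene, which also confers streptomycin resistance. An AmpR (bla) promoter lies on the same strand upstream of aadA and may contribute to its expression. The short annotated fragments of an integron integrase, a gentamicin acetyltransferase and lacI are incomplete. They are probably remnants of the resistance cassette's origin or chance matches rather than functional genes.

The payload is PsNifH, a synthetic consensus version of the nifH promoter, supplied as a "PU" module, the Level 0 position that typically combines promoter and 5′ untranslated region. It was synthesised as a fragment and domesticated for Golden Gate cloning, meaning that internal recognition sites for the Type IIS assembly enzymes were removed. The automated feature table does not annotate the promoter itself. It presumably sits in one of the unannotated stretches of the sequence, but its exact coordinates and flanking sites are not recorded.

The promoter was designed to drive nodule-specific expression across biovars and strains of Rhizobium leguminosarum. The part is therefore meant to be combined with coding sequence and terminator modules in higher-level assemblies, giving constructs that are expressed when the rhizobia are in legume nodules, for example reporters in studies of symbiosis.
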