Features (pLannotate 1.2.2; 6 found; start..end, strand, type, name):
      1..105     -  promoter       AmpR promoter: bla
    470..519     -  CDS            lacI (fragment): lac repressor; lacI; The lac repressor binds to the lac operator to inhibit transcription in E. coli. This inhibition can be relieved by adding lactose or isopropyl-β-D-thiogalactopyranoside (IPTG).
    702..1290    -  rep_origin     ori: high-copy-number ColE1/pMB1/pBR322/pUC origin of replication
   1464..2252    -  CDS            aadA: S3AD_ECOLX - Experimental evidence at protein level: Swiss-Prot protein existence level 1. Mediates bacterial resistance to the antibiotics streptomycin and spectinomycin. From Escherichia coli.
   2259..2315    -  CDS            GmR (fragment): gentamycin acetyltransferase; aacC1; confers resistance to gentamycin
   2403..10      +  CDS            int (fragment) (across the origin): INT2_ECOLX - Protein inferred from homology: Swiss-Prot protein existence level 3. Putative integrase believed to be involved in the insertion of antibiotic resistance genes into plasmids and transposons. From Escherichia coli.
>Addgene plasmid #133123 | pOGG043 | addgene full sequence | sequence record 264465 | Addgene NGS Result
ACTCTTCCTTTTTCAATATTATTGAAGCATTTATCAGGGTTATTGTCTCATGAGCGGATACATATTTGAA
TGTATTTAGAAAAATAAACAAATAGGGGTTCCGCGCACATTTCCCCGAAAAGTGCCACCTGACGTCTAAG
AAACCATTATTATCATGACATTAACCTATAAAAATAGGCGTATCACGAGGCCCTTTCGTCCACTGAAGAG
CCACTTCGTGGTCTCACATTTGGCCTTCCTTCATTTGTTCACAACCGTGGTTATGCCGCACGGATGCGGC
CGGCAGCTCCGCCGCCTCGCAATAAATTTCAAGACTCGTGCCAAGTGGGCCGATTGAGCTAACGAAAAAT
AATTTGCTGCTGTTTCAGATATTTAGGCGAAAACATACGGGATCGAGGAACAAAAAGCTTGTCGCGGACC
CGACAAAGGTGACGACAATGTCGTGTCGAGCTCCTGAGACCACAGAGTGATTAATGAATCGGCCAACGCG
CGGGGAGAGGCGGTTTGCGTATTGGGCGCTCTTCCGCTTCCTCGCTCACTGACTCGCTGCGCTCGGTCGT
TCGGCTGCGGCGAGCGGTATCAGCTCACTCAAAGGCGGTAATACGGTTATCCACAGAATCAGGGGATAAC
GCAGGAAAGAACATGTGAGCAAAAGGCCAGCAAAAGGCCAGGAACCGTAAAAAGGCCGCGTTGCTGGCGT
TTTTCCATAGGCTCCGCCCCCCTGACGAGCATCACAAAAATCGACGCTCAAGTCAGAGGTGGCGAAACCC
GACAGGACTATAAAGATACCAGGCGTTTCCCCCTGGAAGCTCCCTCGTGCGCTCTCCTGTTCCGACCCTG
CCGCTTACCGGATACCTGTCCGCCTTTCTCCCTTCGGGAAGCGTGGCGCTTTCTCATAGCTCACGCTGTA
GGTATCTCAGTTCGGTGTAGGTCGTTCGCTCCAAGCTGGGCTGTGTGCACGAACCCCCCGTTCAGCCCGA
CCGCTGCGCCTTATCCGGTAACTATCGTCTTGAGTCCAACCCGGTAAGACACGACTTATCGCCACTGGCA
GCAGCCACTGGTAACAGGATTAGCAGAGCGAGGTATGTAGGCGGTGCTACAGAGTTCTTGAAGTGGTGGC
CTAACTACGGCTACACTAGAAGAACAGTATTTGGTATCTGCGCTCTGCTGAAGCCAGTTACCTTCGGAAA
AAGAGTTGGTAGCTCTTGATCCGGCAAACAAACCACCGCTGGTAGCGGTGGTTTTTTTGTTTGCAAGCAG
CAGATTACGCGCAGAAAAAAAGGATCTCAAGAAGATCCTTTGATCTTTTCTACGGGGTCTGACGCTCAGT
GGAACGAAAACTCACGTTAAGGGATTTTGGTCATGAGATTATCAAAAAGGATCTTCACCTAGATCCTTTT
AAATTAAAAATGAAGTTTTAAATCAATCTAAAGTATATATGAGTAAACTTGGTCTGACAGTTATTTGCCG
ACTACCTTGGTGATCTCGCCTTTTACGTAATGGACAAATTCTTCCAACTGATCTGCGCGCGAGGCCAAGC
GATCTTCTTCTTGTCCAAGATAAGCCTGTCTAGCTTCAAGTATGACGGGCTGATACTGGGCCGGCAGGCG
CTCCATTGCCCAGTCGGCAGCGACATCCTTCGGCGCGATTTTGCCGGTTACTGCGCTGTACCAAATGCGG
GACAACGTAAGCACTACATTTCGCTCATCGCCAGCCCAGTCGGGCGGCGAGTTCCATAGCGTTAAGGTTT
CATTTAGCGCCTCAAATAGATCCTGTTCAGGAACCGGATCAAAGAGTTCCTCCGCCGCTGGACCTACCAA
GGCAACGCTATGTTCTCTTGCTTTTGTCAGCAAGATAGCCAGATCAATGTCGATCGTGGCTGGCTCGAAG
ATACCTGCAAGAATGTCATTGCGCTGCCATTCTCCAAATTGCAGTTCGCGCTTAGCTGGATAACGCCACG
GAATGATGTCGTCGTGCACAACAATGGTGACTTCTACAGCGCGGAGAATCTCGCTCTCTCCAGGGGAAGC
CGAAGTTTCCAAAAGGTCGTTGATCAAAGCTCGCCGCGTTGTTTCATCAAGCCTTACGGTCACCGTAACC
AGCAAATCAATATCGCTGTGTGGCTTCAGGCCGCCATCCACTGCGGAGCCGTACAAATGTACGGCCAGCA
ACGTCGGTTCGAGATGGCGCTCGATGACGCCAACTACCTCTGATAGTTGAGTCGATACTTCGGCGATCAC
CGCTTCCCTCATGATGTTTAACTTTGTTTTAGGGCGACTGCCCTGCTGCGTAACATCGTTGCTGCTCCAT
AACATCAAACATCGACCCACGGCGTAACGCGCTTGCTGCTTGGATGCCCGAGGCATAGACTGTACCCCAA
AAAAAAACAGTCATAACAAGCCATGAAAACCGCCACTGCGCCGTTACCACCGCTGCGTTCGGTCAAGGTT
CTGGACCAGTTGCGTGAGCGCAT
